>Addgene plasmid #244819 | pKMW122_SpG-Cas9_U6-entry | addgene full sequence | sequence record 486529 | Addgene NGS Result
GAGGGCCTATTTCCCATGATTCCTTCATATTTGCATATACGATACAAGGCTGTTAGAGAGATAATTGGAA
TTAATTTGACTGTAAACACAAAGATATTAGTACAAAATACGTGACGTAGAAAGTAATAATTTCTTGGGTA
GTTTGCAGTTTTAAAATTATGTTTTAAAATGGACTATCATATGCTTACCGTAACTTGAAAGTATTTCGAT
TTCTTGGCTTTATATATCTTGTGGAAAGGACGAAACACCGGGTCTTCGAGAAGACCTGTTTTAGAGCTAG
AAATAGCAAGTTAAAATAAGGCTAGTCCGTTATCAACTTGAAAAAGTGGCACCGAGTCGGTGCTTTTTTG
TTTTAGAGCTAGAAATAGCAAGTTAAAATAAGGCTAGTCCGTTTTTAGCGCGTGCGCCAATTCTGCAGAC
AAATGGCTCTAGAGGTACCCGTTACATAACTTACGGTAAATGGCCCGCCTGGCTGACCGCCCAACGACCC
CCGCCCATTGACGTCAATAGTAACGCCAATAGGGACTTTCCATTGACGTCAATGGGTGGAGTATTTACGG
TAAACTGCCCACTTGGCAGTACATCAAGTGTATCATATGCCAAGTACGCCCCCTATTGACGTCAATGACG
GTAAATGGCCCGCCTGGCATTGTGCCCAGTACATGACCTTATGGGACTTTCCTACTTGGCAGTACATCTA
CGTATTAGTCATCGCTATTACCATGGTCGAGGTGAGCCCCACGTTCTGCTTCACTCTCCCCATCTCCCCC
CCCTCCCCACCCCCAATTTTGTATTTATTTATTTTTTAATTATTTTGTGCAGCGATGGGGGCGGGGGGGG
GGGGGGGCGCGCGCCAGGGGGGGGGGGGGGGGGGGGGGGGGCGGGGCGGGGCGAGGCGGAGAGGTGCGGC
GGCAGCCAATCAGAGCGGCGCGCTCCGAAAGTTTCCTTTTATGGCGAGGCGGCGGCGGCGGCGGCCCTAT
AAAAAGCGAAGCGCGCGGCGGGCGGGAGTCGCTGCGCGCTGCCTTCGCCCCGTGCCCCGCTCCGCCGCCG
CCTCGCGCCGCCCGCCCCGGCTCTGACTGACCGCGTTACTCCCACAGGTGAGCGGGCGGGACGGCCCTTC
TCCTCCGGGCTGTAATTAGCTGAGCAAGAGGTAAGGGTTTAAGGGATGGTTGGTTGGTGGGGTATTAATG
TTTAATTACCTGGAGCACCTGCCTGAAATCACTTTTTTTCAGGTTGGACCGGTGCCACCATGGACTATAA
GGACCACGACGGAGACTACAAGGATCATGATATTGATTACAAAGACGATGACGATAAGATGGCCCCAAAG
AAGAAGCGGAAGGTCGGTATCCACGGAGTCCCAGCAGCCGACAAGAAGTACAGCATCGGCCTGGACATCG
GCACCAACTCTGTGGGCTGGGCCGTGATCACCGACGAGTACAAGGTGCCCAGCAAGAAATTCAAGGTGCT
GGGCAACACCGACCGGCACAGCATCAAGAAGAACCTGATCGGAGCCCTGCTGTTCGACAGCGGCGAAACA
GCCGAGGCCACCCGGCTGAAGAGAACCGCCAGAAGAAGATACACCAGACGGAAGAACCGGATCTGCTATC
TGCAAGAGATCTTCAGCAACGAGATGGCCAAGGTGGACGACAGCTTCTTCCACAGACTGGAAGAGTCCTT
CCTGGTGGAAGAGGATAAGAAGCACGAGCGGCACCCCATCTTCGGCAACATCGTGGACGAGGTGGCCTAC
CACGAGAAGTACCCCACCATCTACCACCTGAGAAAGAAACTGGTGGACAGCACCGACAAGGCCGACCTGC
GGCTGATCTATCTGGCCCTGGCCCACATGATCAAGTTCCGGGGCCACTTCCTGATCGAGGGCGACCTGAA
CCCCGACAACAGCGACGTGGACAAGCTGTTCATCCAGCTGGTGCAGACCTACAACCAGCTGTTCGAGGAA
AACCCCATCAACGCCAGCGGCGTGGACGCCAAGGCCATCCTGTCTGCCAGACTGAGCAAGAGCAGACGGC
TGGAAAATCTGATCGCCCAGCTGCCCGGCGAGAAGAAGAATGGCCTGTTCGGAAACCTGATTGCCCTGAG
CCTGGGCCTGACCCCCAACTTCAAGAGCAACTTCGACCTGGCCGAGGATGCCAAACTGCAGCTGAGCAAG
GACACCTACGACGACGACCTGGACAACCTGCTGGCCCAGATCGGCGACCAGTACGCCGACCTGTTTCTGG
CCGCCAAGAACCTGTCCGACGCCATCCTGCTGAGCGACATCCTGAGAGTGAACACCGAGATCACCAAGGC
CCCCCTGAGCGCCTCTATGATCAAGAGATACGACGAGCACCACCAGGACCTGACCCTGCTGAAAGCTCTC
GTGCGGCAGCAGCTGCCTGAGAAGTACAAAGAGATTTTCTTCGACCAGAGCAAGAACGGCTACGCCGGCT
ACATTGACGGCGGAGCCAGCCAGGAAGAGTTCTACAAGTTCATCAAGCCCATCCTGGAAAAGATGGACGG
CACCGAGGAACTGCTCGTGAAGCTGAACAGAGAGGACCTGCTGCGGAAGCAGCGGACCTTCGACAACGGC
AGCATCCCCCACCAGATCCACCTGGGAGAGCTGCACGCCATTCTGCGGCGGCAGGAAGATTTTTACCCAT
TCCTGAAGGACAACCGGGAAAAGATCGAGAAGATCCTGACCTTCCGCATCCCCTACTACGTGGGCCCTCT
GGCCAGGGGAAACAGCAGATTCGCCTGGATGACCAGAAAGAGCGAGGAAACCATCACCCCCTGGAACTTC
GAGGAAGTGGTGGACAAGGGCGCTTCCGCCCAGAGCTTCATCGAGCGGATGACCAACTTCGATAAGAACC
TGCCCAACGAGAAGGTGCTGCCCAAGCACAGCCTGCTGTACGAGTACTTCACCGTGTATAACGAGCTGAC
CAAAGTGAAATACGTGACCGAGGGAATGAGAAAGCCCGCCTTCCTGAGCGGCGAGCAGAAAAAGGCCATC
GTGGACCTGCTGTTCAAGACCAACCGGAAAGTGACCGTGAAGCAGCTGAAAGAGGACTACTTCAAGAAAA
TCGAGTGCTTCGACTCCGTGGAAATCTCCGGCGTGGAAGATCGGTTCAACGCCTCCCTGGGCACATACCA
CGATCTGCTGAAAATTATCAAGGACAAGGACTTCCTGGACAATGAGGAAAACGAGGACATTCTGGAAGAT
ATCGTGCTGACCCTGACACTGTTTGAGGACAGAGAGATGATCGAGGAACGGCTGAAAACCTATGCCCACC
TGTTCGACGACAAAGTGATGAAGCAGCTGAAGCGGCGGAGATACACCGGCTGGGGCAGGCTGAGCCGGAA
GCTGATCAACGGCATCCGGGACAAGCAGTCCGGCAAGACAATCCTGGATTTCCTGAAGTCCGACGGCTTC
GCCAACAGAAACTTCATGCAGCTGATCCACGACGACAGCCTGACCTTTAAAGAGGACATCCAGAAAGCCC
AGGTGTCCGGCCAGGGCGATAGCCTGCACGAGCACATTGCCAATCTGGCCGGCAGCCCCGCCATTAAGAA
GGGCATCCTGCAGACAGTGAAGGTGGTGGACGAGCTCGTGAAAGTGATGGGCCGGCACAAGCCCGAGAAC
ATCGTGATCGAAATGGCCAGAGAGAACCAGACCACCCAGAAGGGACAGAAGAACAGCCGCGAGAGAATGA
AGCGGATCGAAGAGGGCATCAAAGAGCTGGGCAGCCAGATCCTGAAAGAACACCCCGTGGAAAACACCCA
GCTGCAGAACGAGAAGCTGTACCTGTACTACCTGCAGAATGGGCGGGATATGTACGTGGACCAGGAACTG
GACATCAACCGGCTGTCCGACTACGATGTGGACCATATCGTGCCTCAGAGCTTTCTGAAGGACGACTCCA
TCGACAACAAGGTGCTGACCAGAAGCGACAAGAACCGGGGCAAGAGCGACAACGTGCCCTCCGAAGAGGT
CGTGAAGAAGATGAAGAACTACTGGCGGCAGCTGCTGAACGCCAAGCTGATTACCCAGAGAAAGTTCGAC
AATCTGACCAAGGCCGAGAGAGGCGGCCTGAGCGAACTGGATAAGGCCGGCTTCATCAAGAGACAGCTGG
TGGAAACCCGGCAGATCACAAAGCACGTGGCACAGATCCTGGACTCCCGGATGAACACTAAGTACGACGA
GAATGACAAGCTGATCCGGGAAGTGAAAGTGATCACCCTGAAGTCCAAGCTGGTGTCCGATTTCCGGAAG
GATTTCCAGTTTTACAAAGTGCGCGAGATCAACAACTACCACCACGCCCACGACGCCTACCTGAACGCCG
TCGTGGGAACCGCCCTGATCAAAAAGTACCCTAAGCTGGAAAGCGAGTTCGTGTACGGCGACTACAAGGT
GTACGACGTGCGGAAGATGATCGCCAAGAGCGAGCAGGAAATCGGCAAGGCTACCGCCAAGTACTTCTTC
TACAGCAACATCATGAACTTTTTCAAGACCGAGATTACCCTGGCCAACGGCGAGATCCGGAAGCGGCCTC
TGATCGAGACAAACGGCGAAACCGGGGAGATCGTGTGGGATAAGGGCCGGGATTTTGCCACCGTGCGGAA
AGTGCTGAGCATGCCCCAAGTGAATATCGTGAAAAAGACCGAGGTGCAGACAGGCGGCTTCAGCAAAGAG
TCTATCCTGCCCAAGAGGAACAGCGATAAGCTGATCGCCAGAAAGAAGGACTGGGACCCTAAGAAGTACG
GCGGCTTCCTGTGGCCCACCGTGGCCTATTCTGTGCTGGTGGTGGCCAAAGTGGAAAAGGGCAAGTCCAA
GAAACTGAAGAGTGTGAAAGAGCTGCTGGGGATCACCATCATGGAAAGAAGCAGCTTCGAGAAGAATCCC
ATCGACTTTCTGGAAGCCAAGGGCTACAAAGAAGTGAAAAAGGACCTGATCATCAAGCTGCCTAAGTACT
CCCTGTTCGAGCTGGAAAACGGCCGGAAGAGAATGCTGGCCTCTGCCAAGCAGCTGCAGAAGGGAAACGA
ACTGGCCCTGCCCTCCAAATATGTGAACTTCCTGTACCTGGCCAGCCACTATGAGAAGCTGAAGGGCTCC
CCCGAGGATAATGAGCAGAAACAGCTGTTTGTGGAACAGCACAAGCACTACCTGGACGAGATCATCGAGC
AGATCAGCGAGTTCTCCAAGAGAGTGATCCTGGCCGACGCTAATCTGGACAAAGTGCTGTCCGCCTACAA
CAAGCACCGGGATAAGCCCATCAGAGAGCAGGCCGAGAATATCATCCACCTGTTTACCCTGACCAATCTG
GGAGCCCCTGCCGCCTTCAAGTACTTTGACACCACCATCGACCGGAAGCAGTACAGAAGCACCAAAGAGG
TGCTGGACGCCACCCTGATCCACCAGAGCATCACCGGCCTGTACGAGACACGGATCGACCTGTCTCAGCT
GGGAGGCGACAAAAGGCCGGCGGCCACGAAAAAGGCCGGCCAGGCAAAAAAGAAAAAGTAAGAATTCTAA
CTAGAGCTCGCTGATCAGCCTCGACTGTGCCTTCTAGTTGCCAGCCATCTGTTGTTTGCCCCTCCCCCGT
GCCTTCCTTGACCCTGGAAGGTGCCACTCCCACTGTCCTTTCCTAATAAAATGAGGAAATTGCATCGCAT
TGTCTGAGTAGGTGTCATTCTATTCTGGGGGGTGGGGTGGGGCAGGACAGCAAGGGGGAGGATTGGGAAG
AGAATAGCAGGCATGCTGGGGAGCGGCCGCAGGAACCCCTAGTGATGGAGTTGGCCACTCCCTCTCTGCG
CGCTCGCTCGCTCACTGAGGCCGGGCGACCAAAGGTCGCCCGACGCCCGGGCTTTGCCCGGGCGGCCTCA
GTGAGCGAGCGAGCGCGCAGCTGCCTGCAGGGGCGCCTGATGCGGTATTTTCTCCTTACGCATCTGTGCG
GTATTTCACACCGCATA
[95 nt withheld, positions 5968-6062]
T
[46 nt withheld, positions 6064-6109]
C
[141 nt withheld, positions 6111-6251]
CCTTTGACGTTGGAGTCCACGTTCTTT
[37 nt withheld, positions 6279-6315]
ACTCTATCTCGGGCTATTCTTTTGATTTATAAGGGATTTTGCCGATTTCGGTCTATTGGTTAAAAAATGA
GCTGATTTAACAAAAATTTAACGCGAATTTTAACAAAATATTAACGTTTACAATTTTATGGTGCACTCTC
AGTACAATCTGCTCTGATGCCGCATAGTTAAGCCAGCCCCGACACCCGCCAACACCCGCTGACGCGCCCT
GACGGGCTTGTCTGCTCCCGGCATCCGCTTACAGACAAGCTGTGACCGTCTCCGGGAGCTGCATGTGTCA
GAGGTTTTCACCGTCATCACCGAAACGCGCGAGACGAAAGGGCCTCGTGATACGCCTATTTTTATAGGTT
AATGTCATGATAATAATGGTTTCTTAGACGTCAGGTGGCACTTTTCGGGGAAATGTGCGCGGAACCCCTA
TTTGTTTATTTTTCTAAATACATTCAAATATGTATCCGCTCATGAGACAATAACCCTGATAAATGCTTCA
ATAATATTGAAAAAGGAAGAGTATGAGTATTCAACATTTCCGTGTCGCCCTTATTCCCTTTTTTGCGGCA
TTTTGCCTTCCTGTTTTTGCTCACCCAGAAACGCTGGTGAAAGTAAAAGATGCTGAAGATCAGTTGGGTG
CACGAGTGGGTTACATCGAACTGGATCTCAACAGCGGTAAGATCCTTGAGAGTTTTCGCCCCGAAGAACG
TTTTCCAATGATGAGCACTTTTAAAGTTCTGCTATGTGGCGCGGTATTATCCCGTATTGACGCCGGGCAA
GAGCAACTCGGTCGCCGCATACACTATTCTCAGAATGACTTGGTTGAGTACTCACCAGTCACAGAAAAGC
ATCTTACGGATGGCATGACAGTAAGAGAATTATGCAGTGCTGCCATAACCATGAGTGATAACACTGCGGC
CAACTTACTTCTGACAACGATCGGAGGACCGAAGGAGCTAACCGCTTTTTTGCACAACATGGGGGATCAT
GTAACTCGCCTTGATCGTTGGGAACCGGAGCTGAATGAAGCCATACCAAACGACGAGCGTGACACCACGA
TGCCTGTAGCAATGGCAACAACGTTGCGCAAACTATTAACTGGCGAACTACTTACTCTAGCTTCCCGGCA
ACAATTAATAGACTGGATGGAGGCGGATAAAGTTGCAGGACCACTTCTGCGCTCGGCCCTTCCGGCTGGC
TGGTTTATTGCTGATAAATCTGGAGCCGGTGAGCGTGGAAGCCGCGGTATCATTGCAGCACTGGGGCCAG
ATGGTAAGCCCTCCCGTATCGTAGTTATCTACACGACGGGGAGTCAGGCAACTATGGATGAACGAAATAG
ACAGATCGCTGAGATAGGTGCCTCACTGATTAAGCATTGGTAACTGTCAGACCAAGTTTACTCATATATA
CTTTAGATTGATTTAAAACTTCATTTTTAATTTAAAAGGATCTAGGTGAAGATCCTTTTTGATAATCTCA
TGACCAAAATCCCTTAACGTGAGTTTTCGTTCCACTGAGCGTCAGACCCCGTAGAAAAGATCAAAGGATC
TTCTTGAGATCCTTTTTTTCTGCGCGTAATCTGCTGCTTGCAAACAAAAAAACCACCGCTACCAGCGGTG
GTTTGTTTGCCGGATCAAGAGCTACCAACTCTTTTTCCGAAGGTAACTGGCTTCAGCAGAGCGCAGATAC
CAAATACTGTTCTTCTAGTGTAGCCGTAGTTAGGCCACCACTTCAAGAACTCTGTAGCACCGCCTACATA
CCTCGCTCTGCTAATCCTGTTACCAGTGGCTGCTGCCAGTGGCGATAAGTCGTGTCTTACCGGGTTGGAC
TCAAGACGATAGTTACCGGATAAGGCGCAGCGGTCGGGCTGAACGGGGGGTTCGTGCACACAGCCCAGCT
TGGAGCGAACGACCTACACCGAACTGAGATACCTACAGCGTGAGCTATGAGAAAGCGCCACGCTTCCCGA
AGGGAGAAAGGCGGACAGGTATCCGGTAAGCGGCAGGGTCGGAACAGGAGAGCGCACGAGGGAGCTTCCA
GGGGGAAACGCCTGGTATCTTTATAGTCCTGTCGGGTTTCGCCACCTCTGACTTGAGCGTCGATTTTTGT
GATGCTCGTCAGGGGGGCGGAGCCTATGGAAAAACGCCAGCAACGCGGCCTTTTTACGGTTCCTGGCCTT
TTGCTGGCCTTTTGCTCACATGT
Features (pLannotate 1.2.2; 18 found; start..end, strand, type, name):
      1..241     +  promoter       U6 promoter: RNA polymerase III promoter for human U6 snRNA
    268..343     +  misc_RNA       gRNA scaffold: guide RNA scaffold for the Streptococcus pyogenes CRISPR/Cas9 system
    350..393     +  misc_RNA       gRNA scaffold (fragment): guide RNA scaffold for the Streptococcus pyogenes CRISPR/Cas9 system
    440..725     +  enhancer       CMV enhancer: human cytomegalovirus immediate early enhancer; contains an 18-bp deletion relative to the standard CMV enhancer
    727..1004    +  promoter       chicken β-actin promoter: No description available
   1005..1232    +  intron         hybrid intron: hybrid between chicken β-actin (CBA) and minute virus of mice (MMV) introns (Gray et al., 2011)
   1370..2971    +  CDS            Cas9(N): N-terminal portion of Streptococcus pyogenes Cas9 (Zetsche et al., 2015)
   2972..5470    +  CDS            Cas9(C): C-terminal portion of Streptococcus pyogenes Cas9 (Zetsche et al., 2015)
   5471..5518    +  CDS            nucleoplasmin NLS: bipartite nuclear localization signal from nucleoplasmin
   5555..5666    +  polyA_signal   bGH poly(A) signal: bovine growth hormone polyadenylation signal
   5771..5911    +  repeat_region  AAV2 ITR: inverted terminal repeat of adeno-associated virus serotype 2 inverted
   5916..5967    -  misc_feature   bom (fragment): basis of mobility region from pBR322
   5986..6441    +  rep_origin     f1 ori (sequence partly withheld): f1 bacteriophage origin of replication; arrow indicates direction of (+) strand synthesis
   6442..6491    -  misc_feature   bom (fragment): basis of mobility region from pBR322
   6593..6628    -  CDS            rop (fragment): Rop protein, which maintains plasmids at low copy number; rop
   6723..6827    +  promoter       AmpR promoter: bla
   6828..7688    +  CDS            AmpR: β-lactamase; bla; confers resistance to ampicillin, carbenicillin, and related antibiotics
   7859..8447    +  rep_origin     ori: high-copy-number ColE1/pMB1/pBR322/pUC origin of replication
