[The description below was written by a language model from this plasmid's Addgene catalogue record and pLannotate feature annotations shown in this document.]
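Description:
pKMW122_SpG-Cas9_U6-entry is an all-in-one mammalian CRISPR expression plasmid built on the PX458 backbone. It carries both a nuclease cassette and a guide RNA cassette on one 8.5 kb molecule. In bacteria it is maintained at high copy through a ColE1/pUC-type origin and selected with ampicillin via the β-lactamase gene. An f1 phage origin is also present. The feature table shows a single AAV2 inverted terminal repeat downstream of the polyadenylation signal, a remnant of the parental backbone. With only one ITR annotated, nothing in the record indicates the plasmid is meant for AAV packaging.

The main payload is SpG Cas9, a Streptococcus pyogenes Cas9 variant carrying the substitutions D1135L, S1136W, G1218K, E1219Q, R1335Q and T1337R. SpG is generally known as an engineered variant with relaxed PAM requirements. The coding sequence is driven by a CAG-type promoter, annotated as a CMV enhancer, the chicken β-actin promoter and a hybrid intron, and it ends at a bovine growth hormone poly(A) signal. According to the catalogue entry, the protein has an N-terminal 3xFLAG tag and SV40 NLS, which the annotation software did not call, and a C-terminal nucleoplasmin NLS for nuclear import. No GFP or 2A element of the kind usually associated with PX458 appears in the feature table.

Upstream, a human U6 RNA polymerase III promoter drives an S. pyogenes sgRNA scaffold. A short entry site between the promoter and scaffold accepts spacer sequences by Golden Gate cloning. The plasmid is intended for transfecting mammalian cells to co-express SpG Cas9 and a user-defined guide for genome editing.
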