Addgene plasmid #244819: pKMW122_SpG-Cas9_U6-entry
Purpose: Mammalian expression of SpG Cas9 with Golden Gate-compatible sgRNA spacer cassette
Depositing lab: Jennifer Doudna. Depositing organization: University of California, Berkeley. Publication: Rapid two-step target capture ensures efficient CRISPR-Cas9-guided genome editing. Shi H, Al-Sayyad N, Wasko KM, Trinidad MI, Doherty EE, Vohra K, Boger RS, Colognori D, Cofsky JC, Skopintsev P, Bryant Z, Doudna JA. Mol Cell. 2025 May 1;85(9):1730-1742.e9. doi: 10.1016/j.molcel.2025.03.024. Epub 2025 Apr 23. PubMed 40273916.
Backbone
  Vector backbone: PX458
  Vector type: Mammalian Expression, CRISPR
Growth in bacteria
  Bacterial resistance: Ampicillin, 100 μg/mL
  Growth temperature: 37°C
  Growth strain: NEB Stable
  Copy number: High Copy
Gene/Insert
  Gene/Insert name: SpG Cas9
  Species: Streptococcus pyogenes
  Mutation: D1135L/S1136W/G1218K/E1219Q/R1335Q/T1337R
  Promoter: CAG, U6
  Tag / fusion protein: 3xFLAG-SV40 NLS (N terminal on insert); Nucleoplasmin NLS (C terminal on insert)
  Cloning method: Gibson Cloning
Terms and licenses: Academic/Nonprofit Terms; Industry Terms: Not Available to Industry
Depositor comments: Also expresses single guide RNA driven by U6 promoter.
How to cite: pKMW122_SpG-Cas9_U6-entry was a gift from Jennifer Doudna (Addgene plasmid # 244819 ; http://n2t.net/addgene:244819 ; RRID:Addgene_244819)
